>Addgene plasmid #105445 | tol2-lyzC-miR-734-dendra2 | addgene full sequence | sequence record 204474 | Addgene NGS Result
AGCCAACTGCTGTTACTCTCGCCCAGAAATCTGCGCCAACATGGACACACCCAGTGGAGCAAGCCATCTG
ATTTTCATGGTCAGATTGTAAAGAAGCAATTACTCTTGGACAGTTTAAGCAGAAAAGCCACCAAGTCAAG
TCACTGGTCATATGATGAACTCGAAGATCTAATAAAAGTTAATTTAAGCGTTCATTACAATAAATTCAAG
TGAATCTGTTTTAAGCTAGCCTTTAACGTTTTTAAATTCCTTCAAACAAATTAGTTCCTCTTTGCAGTTC
CTCATTTCTCGGTGAGCTGGTGCTTTAATCCCTTTACTTTTTCTTCCTCTAGGGAGTGATGGTTGGCATG
GGACGAATTAATTCCTGCAGCCCGGGGGTACCGGTCGCCACCATGAACACCCCGGGAATTAACCTGATCA
AGGAGGACATGCGCGTGAAGGTGCACATGGAGGGCAACGTGAACGGCCACGCCTTCGTGATCGAGGGCGA
GGGCAAGGGCAAGCCCTACGAGGGCACCCAGACCGCCAACCTGACCGTGAAGGAGGGCGCCCCCCTGCCC
TTCAGCTACGACATCCTGACCACCGCCGTGCACTACGGCAACCGGGTGTTCACCAAGTACCCCGAGGACA
TCCCCGACTACTTCAAGCAGAGCTTCCCCGAGGGCTACAGCTGGGAGCGCACCATGACCTTCGAGGACAA
GGGCATCTGCACCATCCGCAGCGACATCAGCCTGGAGGGCGACTGCTTCTTCCAGAACGTGCGCTTCAAG
GGCACCAACTTCCCCCCCAACGGCCCCGTGATGCAGAAGAAAACCCTGAAGTGGGAGCCCAGCACCGAGA
AGCTGCACGTGCGCGACGGCCTGCTGGTGGGCAACATCAACATGGCCCTGCTGCTGGAGGGCGGCGGCCA
CTACCTGTGCGACTTCAAGACCACCTACAAGGCCAAGAAGGTGGTGCAGCTGCCCGACGCCCACTTCGTG
GACCACCGCATCGAGATCCTGGGCAACGACAGCGACTACAACAAGGTGAAGCTGTACGAGCACGCCGTGG
CCCGCTACAGCCCCCTGCCCAGCCAGGTGTGGTAATCTAGATCATAATCAGCCATACCACATTTGTAGAG
GTTTTACTTGCTTTAAAAAACCTCCCACACCTCCCCCTGAACCTGAAACATAAAATGAATGCAATTGTTG
TTGTTAACTTGTTTATTGCAGCTTATAATGGTTACAAATAAAGCAATAGCATCACAAATTTCACAAATAA
AGCATTTTTTTCACTGCATTCTAGTTGTGGTTTGTCCAAACTCATCAATGTATCTTAAGGCGTAAATTGT
AAGCGTTAATATTTTGTTAAAATTCGCGTTAAATTTTTGTTAAATCAGCTCATTTTTTAACCAATAGGCC
GAAATCGGCGGATCCTGCGGCCGCAAGGGAAAATAGAATGAAGTGATCTCCAAAAAATAAGTACTTTTTG
ACTGTAAATAAAATTGTAAGGAGTAAAAAGTACTTTTTTTTCTAAAAAAATGTAATTAAGTAAAAGTAAA
AGTATTGATTTTTAATTGTACTCAAGTAAAGTAAAAATCCCCAAAAATAATACTTAAGTACAGTAATCAA
GTAAAATTACTCAAGTACTTTACACCTCTGGTTCTTGACCCCCTACCTTCAGCAAGCCCAGCAGATCCAC
TAGATCTTTTGTTCCCTTTAGTGAGGGTTAATTGCGCGCTTGGCGTAATCATGGTCATAGCTGTTTCCTG
TGTGAAATTGTTATCCGCTCACAATTCCACACAACATACGAGCCGGAAGCATAAAGTGTAAAGCCTGGGG
TGCCTAATGAGTGAGCTAACTCACATTAATTGCGTTGCGCTCACTGCCCGCTTTCCAGTCGGGAAACCTG
TCGTGCCAGCTGCATTAATGAATCGGCCAACGCGCGGGGAGAGGCGGTTTGCGTATTGGGCGCTCTTCCG
CTTCCTCGCTCACTGACTCGCTGCGCTCGGTCGTTCGGCTGCGGCGAGCGGTATCAGCTCACTCAAAGGC
GGTAATACGGTTATCCACAGAATCAGGGGATAACGCAGGAAAGAACATGTGAGCAAAAGGCCAGCAAAAG
GCCAGGAACCGTAAAAAGGCCGCGTTGCTGGCGTTTTTCCATAGGCTCCGCCCCCCTGACGAGCATCACA
AAAATCGACGCTCAAGTCAGAGGTGGCGAAACCCGACAGGACTATAAAGATACCAGGCGTTTCCCCCTGG
AAGCTCCCTCGTGCGCTCTCCTGTTCCGACCCTGCCGCTTACCGGATACCTGTCCGCCTTTCTCCCTTCG
GGAAGCGTGGCGCTTTCTCATAGCTCACGCTGTAGGTATCTCAGTTCGGTGTAGGTCGTTCGCTCCAAGC
TGGGCTGTGTGCACGAACCCCCCGTTCAGCCCGACCGCTGCGCCTTATCCGGTAACTATCGTCTTGAGTC
CAACCCGGTAAGACACGACTTATCGCCACTGGCAGCAGCCACTGGTAACAGGATTAGCAGAGCGAGGTAT
GTAGGCGGTGCTACAGAGTTCTTGAAGTGGTGGCCTAACTACGGCTACACTAGAAGAACAGTATTTGGTA
TCTGCGCTCTGCTGAAGCCAGTTACCTTCGGAAAAAGAGTTGGTAGCTCTTGATCCGGCAAACAAACCAC
CGCTGGTAGCGGTGGTTTTTTTGTTTGCAAGCAGCAGATTACGCGCAGAAAAAAAGGATCTCAAGAAGAT
CCTTTGATCTTTTCTACGGGGTCTGACGCTCAGTGGAACGAAAACTCACGTTAAGGGATTTTGGTCATGA
GATTATCAAAAAGGATCTTCACCTAGATCCTTTTAAATTAAAAATGAAGTTTTAAATCAATCTAAAGTAT
ATATGAGTAAACTTGGTCTGACAGTTACCAATGCTTAATCAGTGAGGCACCTATCTCAGCGATCTGTCTA
TTTCGTTCATCCATAGTTGCCTGACTCCCCGTCGTGTAGATAACTACGATACGGGAGGGCTTACCATCTG
GCCCCAGTGCTGCAATGATACCGCGAGACCCACGCTCACCGGCTCCAGATTTATCAGCAATAAACCAGCC
AGCCGGAAGGGCCGAGCGCAGAAGTGGTCCTGCAACTTTATCCGCCTCCATCCAGTCTATTAATTGTTGC
CGGGAAGCTAGAGTAAGTAGTTCGCCAGTTAATAGTTTGCGCAACGTTGTTGCCATTGCTACAGGCATCG
TGGTGTCACGCTCGTCGTTTGGTATGGCTTCATTCAGCTCCGGTTCCCAACGATCAAGGCGAGTTACATG
ATCCCCCATGTTGTGCAAAAAAGCGGTTAGCTCCTTCGGTCCTCCGATCGTTGTCAGAAGTAAGTTGGCC
GCAGTGTTATCACTCATGGTTATGGCAGCACTGCATAATTCTCTTACTGTCATGCCATCCGTAAGATGCT
TTTCTGTGACTGGTGAGTACTCAACCAAGTCATTCTGAGAATAGTGTATGCGGCGACCGAGTTGCTCTTG
CCCGGCGTCAATACGGGATAATACCGCGCCACATAGCAGAACTTTAAAAGTGCTCATCATTGGAAAACGT
TCTTCGGGGCGAAAACTCTCAAGGATCTTACCGCTGTTGAGATCCAGTTCGATGTAACCCACTCGTGCAC
CCAACTGATCTTCAGCATCTTTTACTTTCACCAGCGTTTCTGGGTGAGCAAAAACAGGAAGGCAAAATGC
CGCAAAAAAGGGAATAAGGGCGACACGGAAATGTTGAATACTCATACTCTTCCTTTTTCAATATTATTGA
AGCATTTATCAGGGTTATTGTCTCATGAGCGGATACATATTTGAATGTATTTAGAAAAATAAACAAATAG
GGGTTCCGCGCACATTTCCCCGAAAAGTGCCACCTAAATTGTAAGCGTTAATATTTTGTTAAAATTCGCG
TTAAATTTTTGTTAAATCAGCTCATTTTTTAACCAATAGGCCGAAATCGGCAAAATCCCTTATAAATCAA
AAGAATAGACCGAGATAGGGT
[37 nt withheld, positions 4012-4048]
AAAGAACGTGGACTCCAACGTCAAAGG
[49 nt withheld, positions 4076-4124]
T
[91 nt withheld, positions 4126-4216]
CACAATGACGGCTACTACATGGTGCCATTCCTTCCTCTTTATAGGAATGGAGACTACCTCCTGTCCAACA
ATGCTCTTGGATACGAGTACGCCTACCTGTTGGACCCAGGTCATTGCACAACACCAGAAATGCCCTCTGA
TCTGCAAAAGACGTGAATATCTGTTCAGACACCCATATCCACTCTGTTCCACACAGGTCAGAGGTTTGTC
CAGGAGTTCTTGACAGAGGTGTAAAAAGTACTCAAAAATTTTACTCAAGTGAAAGTACAAGTACTTAGGG
AAAATTTTACTCAATTAAAAGTAAAAGTATCTGGCTAGAATCTTACTTGAGTAAAAGTAAAAAAGTACTC
CATTAAAATTGTACTTGAGTATTAAGGAAGTAAAAGGCTAGCAAGATCTGCTCGAGATACATTTGATTAG
AAGAGTTTGACTTGGGTTGATTATAGCAAATAGTGGAACACAAACAGATTTTGAAATATTCTTGCAAATT
TATTTATTAAATCCATTCAAATATTGTCATTTTTTGTACTGTGTAATTTATATTGATTTGCTCATACAAT
ATTTACATTTCGCTTAAACAATACACTATTATTTATATTTAAAAATAGCTATATATAAATCAAATGTATA
GCTCTTTTTTACACAATTAATCAAAGCTAAAATATTTGTCACACAAATACAGTAAGCCACTTCACAATGA
TATCTTCAAAATCTGTGCTTGACTGAATCATTTCATTTATTGTTTTGTAATTCACATTATACCTTACGTT
CTCCAGGCACAGTTTGAATTGTTGATAAATGAAGATAATACATCTGATTTAATTAGTCTCCTTTGTTTAT
AATAACTTTAATCTAATTTGATAGTAATAATTCCAGCAATACATCCATTACAATAAAAATCGCTTTTTTA
TTTTGCACATTAGTTTGCCGGTATTTGTTTAAAGTTTCACCATACTTTTAAATCATGTGCTATTTGAAAA
GGGCTGTTATGACTGGAATTAAATGTTTTTTTTTATATCAGTGTTTTAGATTGAAGTACAATATTTATAG
GTAAAATTCACCAGCATATGCTTAAAGATAGCCATGCTCCAGGTCCTTGTGTCCTTCTAAGGTCTGTTTG
TGGTTTAAGCTGTTTGTTGACACACGCTTGTCATCTCCATTTTTCTGTGAAGTTATTGTCAGTTTATTGC
ACACTGGGTTGCATTAAGCTGCAGTTTTTTCACAACAGTTTTCCACATTGTAACAGTCAGTCTCCAAATT
ATTCCATCAGTCCTCAAATTTAGTCATTTGAGGCCATGAAAACACTTAAAACTACATGAAGGTAGTTTGG
CATTAGGTTTTAGACTTGTTCTTGTTTGGCATATTGCAACCTGTGTAAAAATGATTTGATTTTTATTTTT
TTTTTTTTTTTTTCAGAAAGAAACGGTCCAAAAAGAGTTATGTGAACATTTATCCATGTGTTTAATGTTT
TTTAAATTAAAAAAAAACATTTTTATTAAACCACTTGTGACTAAACCTTTTTTAGTTATTCTATTTTGTG
ACGAGTCTGAATGGCCAAAGTACTCTTGAATCCAAAATCTTTATAGTAAAATGTTTAATCTTACTTGCAG
TGTTGGGTATAATTTGTAACAAAGTTGAATTCCATATCTGCTGAGTGAAAAAGTAAAGTAAGAGATTGCT
GTAAATATTTAGGTTATTTATTTATTAATACAATATAGAAAGTAACAAAACACAATGTAAAAAATCAATA
AAGAAAGTAAATATTAAAAGTAATGATAAACTAATGATGTAAACAATATTAGCAACAAAGTTTGTACAAT
TCAGGGAGGGTAAAGAATTTCACCTAATAGTCAAACTCTGTATTAAATAATATAAAATCTTTGTTCTTAG
TCTGAAGAGGAGACTGTGAGAGAAAGCTTACTGGTTGTTAAATTAGAAAATTTGTAACTTGCAGATTAAA
ATGATTTAAATAATTTTATAAAGGCCATGTTTGAAACAAATGTAAAAACATAATAAATGTTAAGAATTTC
AGATATTGAGATTTTACAATTTAAAAAAAGCAATAAAGTAATAGCAGAGACCTACACTCTTAAAGTAAAT
TACCCAACTCTGCTTACTAGTAACTTTTGGAATAGTTACTAGTATCCATTGAACAAATACTAGAATCTAA
TTAAATTGTGTGAGTGTCCAATGAAAAGATTCTTGTATTTAAAACAGTACCAGTATCTATATATGTACAA
AATTTAGTGCTAGCAAAATGCAAATAAATACTACTGCATATAATGGATTGCATTGTAAATCGACTCGCCA
TAATACATTTATTTCCTATTTTTACTTTTAACAAAAAATAAGTTCACTGAGTATTTCATGTCATTAAATC
GCATTAAACCTCTTGCATGCTTTATGTACACTAGTGCAGTTCGCTAAATGACCACCGGTGTCACTAATAA
CACGATCGTTTCTGAATTCTGCATTAAACGCCATTTATACGTTGCTCTTATTAGTAAACAATTTCTCCAT
CATGAGCTCGACCAGTATTGCATATTTCATCCTCTTAAATCCAGAGTTGTTTCTTTTAATCACTTTCTCT
TCATGATAAAAGCAGTTTTTGGTTTTCAGAAGTTTACAACAAACCCAGTCAGTTATTGCCTCAGCAAACA
CTGGAGCAACTGCACACTTGTGAAAAGCTTCTTGCGAAACACAAACCTTTCTCTGGACTTATAAATAAAG
GCATTCAGCAGCTCCACCATACACCTCCACTGGTCTTGATAAAGCAGATATCAGCAGTGATACAGGTACC
GCCACCATGGATGAGGAAATCGCTGCCCTGGTCGTTGACAACGGCTCCGGTATGTGCAAAGCCGGTTTTG
CTGGAGATGATGCCCCTCGTGCTGTTTTCCCCTCCATTGTTGGACGACCCAGACATCAGGTACATTTAAT
AAACCATCCTAATAACATGTTAATCATATTGAACCACATTAAACTCTCATTTGTGCATTTTACATCTTTT
AAAACCGATTTATATTCGTTTTTAGATAATGAAGTTTATTAAAGTGTTAATTCACAGCTTTATTGCTTGT
TTTGAGAATCTGCTTGCATAAGTGATTTTTAAACTTGATCTGATTTTCGTTTGTTTCGAAGTTCTTCAGC
TTTGAAAGTCAGATCTTCAATTCACAGCCATGCCATAGTTTTAGGATACAGTATAAGTAGACGAATTGGG
ATGCATCGTAGATTTTATGCTGTGTTTGTTATGGTTTTTCAGTGGTAGAGATTTTCAGAGTATTATTAGG
GTTATAGTCAGTGTCAGGTTTATTTATCGTCAGCGTGATGGGCAAAAAACAGCTGGCAGTACGGGCTAGC
CTTGGAAAGAGTCATACCGGGAGTCATTTTACAATGTGAGCAAATTAAAATTGAACTAATTTCCTAGATC
CAAACGACCACTTTGTTATCACGCCATGCCTCCAGCGCTGCCTCATCCTGCTTTGCATCCTTTGATATTG
AGAGCTGAACCATTCTGCAGCATGGCTGCCTGTGGATCCTCTGGGGAAAGGTAAATGCTGCAGAATCGTA
CCGTTCTTGGTATCACTGGTCTTCACTTCACTGATGCAGATCTACTTCTTCCGTTGGCCTAATTAGAGTG
GCTGTGGTAAAATGTACTATGATACAAGGCTCTGGTTAGTAGCCTT
Features (pLannotate 1.2.2; 17 found; start..end, strand, type, name):
    360..378     -  misc_feature   MCS (fragment): pBluescript multiple cloning site
    393..1082    +  CDS            Dendra2: Dendra2 is a photoconvertible green fluorescent protein published in 2006, derived from Dendronephthya sp.. It has high acid sensitivity.
   1090..1173    +  CDS            large T antigen (fragment): large T antigen from SV40 (simian virus 40)
   1196..1317    +  polyA_signal   SV40 poly(A) signal: SV40 polyadenylation signal
   1324..1409    -  rep_origin     M13 ori (fragment): M13 bacteriophage origin of replication; arrow indicates direction of (+) strand synthesis
   1695..1713    -  promoter       T3 promoter: promoter for bacteriophage T3 RNA polymerase
   1758..1774    -  protein_bind   lac operator: The lac repressor binds to the lac operator to inhibit transcription in E. coli. This inhibition can be relieved by adding lactose or isopropyl-β-D-thiogalactopyranoside (IPTG). lac repressor encoded by lacI
   1782..1812    -  promoter       lac promoter: promoter for the E. coli lac operon
   1827..1848    -  protein_bind   CAP binding site: CAP binding activates transcription in the presence of cAMP. E. coli catabolite activator protein
   1861..1953    -  CDS            lacI (fragment): lac repressor; lacI; The lac repressor binds to the lac operator to inhibit transcription in E. coli. This inhibition can be relieved by adding lactose or isopropyl-β-D-thiogalactopyranoside (IPTG).
   2136..2724    -  rep_origin     ori: high-copy-number ColE1/pMB1/pBR322/pUC origin of replication
   2895..3755    -  CDS            AmpR: β-lactamase; bla; confers resistance to ampicillin, carbenicillin, and related antibiotics
   3756..3860    -  promoter       AmpR promoter: bla
   3886..4216    -  rep_origin     f1 ori (fragment) (sequence partly withheld): f1 bacteriophage origin of replication; arrow indicates direction of (+) strand synthesis
   4214..4441    +  CDS            tyr (fragment) (sequence partly withheld): TYRO_ORYLA - Also known as tyro. Experimental evidence at transcript level: Swiss-Prot protein existence level 2. This is a copper-containing oxidase that functions in the formation of pigments such as melanins and other polyphenolic compounds. From Oryzias latipes (Japanese rice fish) (Japanese killifish).
   7023..7145    +  CDS            actba (fragment): ACTB1_DANRE - Also known as bact, bactin1, bactzf. Experimental evidence at protein level: Swiss-Prot protein existence level 1. Actin is a highly conserved protein that polymerizes to produce filaments that form cross-linked networks in the cytoplasm of cells. Actin exists in both monomeric (G-actin) and polymeric (F-actin) forms, both forms playing key functions, such as cell motility and contraction. In addition to their role in the cytoplasmic cytoskeleton, G- and F-actin also localize in the nucleus, and regulate gene transcription and motility and repair of damaged DNA. From Danio rerio
   7708..7800    +  ncRNA          mir-734: Accession: RF03571 - mir-734 microRNA precursor family
