[The description below was written by a language model from this plasmid's Addgene catalogue record and pLannotate feature annotations shown in this document.]
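Description:
tol2-lyzC-miR-734-dendra2 is a 7.9 kb Tol2 transposon-based transgenesis plasmid for zebrafish, built to overexpress the zebrafish microRNA miR-734 together with the fluorescent reporter Dendra2. It is maintained in E. coli through a high-copy ColE1/pUC-type origin and selected with ampicillin via the β-lactamase gene and its native promoter. Remnants of a pBluescript-style backbone are also annotated, including a partial f1 origin, the lac promoter/operator region, a T3 promoter and a fragment of the multiple cloning site. The Tol2 arms themselves are not annotated by name. However, a fragment matching medaka tyrosinase sits next to the backbone, which is consistent with Tol2-flanking sequence, since the element was originally found in that locus.

The name indicates that expression is driven by the lyzC (lysozyme C) promoter, which is commonly used for neutrophil-restricted expression in zebrafish. The feature table does not annotate this promoter, but a large unannotated stretch upstream of the payload could hold it. On the circular map, a short zebrafish β-actin (actba) fragment is followed by the mir-734 precursor, then the Dendra2 coding sequence, and finally a small SV40 large T antigen fragment and the SV40 polyadenylation signal. This order suggests that the microRNA hairpin lies upstream of Dendra2 in the same transcript, possibly within actin-derived sequence, although the record does not describe the arrangement. Dendra2 is a green-to-red photoconvertible protein, so it marks cells expressing the microRNA and allows them to be optically highlighted and tracked. The associated publication describes a phenotypic microRNA screen for regulators of neutrophil migration, in which constructs of this kind would be used.
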