Addgene plasmid #105445: tol2-lyzC-miR-734-dendra2
Purpose: overexpression of microRNA and Dendra2 in Zebrafish
Depositing lab: Qing Deng. Depositing organization: Purdue University. Publication: Phenotypical microRNA screen reveals a noncanonical role of CDK2 in regulating neutrophil migration. Hsu AY, Wang D, Liu S, Lu J, Syahirah R, Bennin DA, Huttenlocher A, Umulis DM, Wan J, Deng Q. Proc Natl Acad Sci U S A. 2019 Aug 26. pii: 1905221116. doi: 10.1073/pnas.1905221116. PubMed 31451657.
Backbone
  Vector backbone: Tol2
  Vector type: Zebrafish
Growth in bacteria
  Bacterial resistance: Ampicillin, 100 μg/mL
  Growth temperature: 37°C
  Growth strain: NEB Stable
  Copy number: High Copy
Gene/Insert
  Gene/Insert name: miR-734 Dendra2
  Species: D. rerio (zebrafish)
  Entrez Gene: mir734 (a.k.a. dre-mir-734)
  Tag / fusion protein: N/A
  Cloning method: Ligation Independent Cloning
  Sequencing primers: 5′ Unknown
Terms and licenses: Academic/Nonprofit Terms; Industry Terms: Not Available to Industry
How to cite: tol2-lyzC-miR-734-dendra2 was a gift from Qing Deng (Addgene plasmid # 105445 ; http://n2t.net/addgene:105445 ; RRID:Addgene_105445)
